Addgene plasmid #63247: pFusX1-29
Purpose: Encodes RVD positions 1-3 in TALEN assembly
Depositing lab: Stephen Ekker. Depositing organization: Mayo Foundation for Medical Education and Research. Publication: FusX: A rapid one-step TALE assembly system for genome science. Ma AC, McNulty MS, Tanya PL, Jarryd CM, Martinez-Galvez G, Argue DP, Lee HB, Urban MD, Bullard CE, Blackburn PR, Man TK, Clark KJ, Ekker SC. Hum Gene Ther. 2016 Jun;27(6):451-63. doi: 10.1089/hum.2015.172 PubMed 26854857.
Backbone
  Vector backbone: FusX1
  Backbone size w/o insert (bp): 3013
  Vector type: TALEN
Growth in bacteria
  Bacterial resistance: Spectinomycin, 50 μg/mL
  Growth temperature: 37°C
  Growth strain: DH5alpha
  Copy number: High Copy
Gene/Insert
  Gene/Insert name: HD NG NI (alt name: X1_CTA)
  Species: Synthetic
  Mutation: none
  Cloning method: Restriction Enzyme; 5′ cloning site BsaI (destroyed during cloning); 3′ cloning site BsaI (destroyed during cloning)
  Sequencing primers: 5′ pCR8_F1; 3′ pCR8_R1
Terms and licenses: Academic/Nonprofit Terms; Industry Terms: Not Available to Industry
How to cite: pFusX1-29 was a gift from Stephen Ekker (Addgene plasmid # 63247 ; http://n2t.net/addgene:63247 ; RRID:Addgene_63247)
