[The description below was written by a language model from this plasmid's Addgene catalogue record.]
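Description:
pFusX1-29 is a bacterial library plasmid from the FusX system, a one-step assembly platform for building custom TALE (transcription activator-like effector) DNA-binding arrays, most commonly for TALENs. It is built on the FusX1 backbone (about 3 kb without insert), is maintained at high copy number in standard E. coli cloning strains, and is selected with spectinomycin. The record does not name the origin of replication, and no feature table is provided, so the detailed architecture of the backbone cannot be described beyond these catalogue fields. The listed sequencing primers carry pCR8-style names, but the record does not say how the backbone was derived.

The insert is a synthetic, pre-assembled trimer of TALE repeats carrying the repeat-variable diresidues (RVDs) HD, NG and NI, in that order. Under the standard TALE recognition code these specify C, T and A respectively, which matches the alternative insert name X1_CTA. The trimer was cloned using BsaI, a type IIS enzyme typical of Golden Gate cloning, and both sites were destroyed in the process. The plasmid supplies RVD positions 1 to 3 of the array, that is, the first three bases of the target sequence.

In use, it is one member of a set of position-specific trimer plasmids. A user picks the pFusX1 clone matching the first three target nucleotides and combines it with the corresponding plasmids for later positions and a receiver vector, so that a full-length TALE array is produced in a single reaction instead of being built repeat by repeat. It carries no expression elements noted in the record and serves as a building block, not a functional nuclease construct.
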