>Addgene plasmid #63247 | pFusX1-29 | depositor partial sequence | sequence record 105012 | pFusX1_CTA
AGTCTTAAGCGTCTCCCCCTGAACCTGACCCCGGACCAAGTGGTGGCTATCGCCAGCCACGATGGCGGCA
AGCAAGCGCTCGAAACGGTGCAGCGGCTGTTGCCGGTGCTGTGCCAGGACCATGGCCTGACCCCGGACCA
AGTGGTGGCTATCGCCAGCAACGGTGGCGGCAAGCAAGCGCTCGAAACGGTGCAGCGGCTGTTGCCGGTG
CTGTGCCAGGACCATGGCCTGACCCCGGACCAAGTGGTGGCTATCGCCAGCAACATTGGCGGCAAGCAAG
CGCTCGAAACGGTGCAGCGGCTGTTGCCGGTGCTGTGCCAGGACCATGGCCTGACGAGACGTC
