>Addgene plasmid #63247 | pFusX1-29 | depositor partial sequence | sequence record 105013 | FusX1
CGTCTCCCCCTGACCCCGGACCAAGTGGTGGCTATCGAGACCGGCGCCGCTACGGGCGCGTCCCATTCGC
CATTCAGGCTGCGCAACTGTTGGGAAGGGCGATCGGTGCGGGCTCTTCGCTATTACGCCAGCTGGCGAAA
GGGGGATGTGCTGCAAGGCGATTAAGTTGGGAACGCCAGGGTTTTCCCAGTCACGACGTTGTAAAACGAC
GGCCAGTGAGCGCGCGTAATCGACTCACTATAGGGCGAATTGGGTACCGGGCCCCCCCTCGAGGTCCTCC
AGCTTTTGTTCCCTTTAGTGAGGGTTAATTGCGCGCTTGGCGTAATCATGGTCATAGCTGTTTCCTGTGT
GAAATTGTTATCCGCTCACAATTCCACACAACATACGAGCCGGAAGCATAAAGTGTAAAGCCTGGGGTGC
CTAATGAGTGAGCTAACTCACATTAATTGCGTTGCGCTCACTGCCCGCTTTCCACCGGTGGTCTCTGGCG
GCAAGCAAGCGCTCGAAACGGTGCAGCGGCTGTTGCCGGTGCTGTGCCAGGACCATGGCCTGACGAGACG
TCTAGACCAGCCAGGACAGAAATGCCTCGACTTCGCTGCTACCCAAGGTTGCCGGGTGACGCACACCGTG
GAAACGGATGAAGGCACGAACCCAGTGGACATAAGCCTGTTCGGTTCGTAAGCTGTAATGCAAGTAGCGT
ATGCGCTCACGCAACTGGTCCAGAACCTTGACCGAACGCAGCGGTGGTAACGGCGCAGTGGCGGTTTTCA
TGGCTTGTTATGACTGTTTTTTTGGGGTACAGTCTATGCCTCGGGCATCCAAGCAGCAAGCGCGTTACGC
CGTGGGTCGATGTTTGATGTTATGGAGCAGCAACGATGTTACGCAGCAGGGCAGTCGCCCTAAAACAAAG
TTAAACATTATGAGGGAAGCGGTGATCGCCGAAGTATCGACTCAACTATCAGAGGTAGTTGGCGTCATCG
AGCGCCATCTCGAACCGACGTTGCTGGCCGTACATTTGTACGGCTCCGCAGTGGATGGCGGCCTGAAGCC
ACACAGTGATATTGATTTGCTGGTTACGGTGACCGTAAGGCTTGATGAAACAACGCGGCGAGCTTTGATC
AACGACCTTTTGGAAACTTCGGCTTCCCCTGGAGAGAGCGAGATTCTCCGCGCTGTAGAAGTCACCATTG
TTGTGCACGACGACATCATTCCGTGGCGTTATCCAGCTAAGCGCGAACTGCAATTTGGAGAATGGCAGCG
CAATGACATTCTTGCAGGTATCTTCGAGCCAGCCACGATCGACATTGATCTGGCTATCTTGCTGACAAAA
GCAAGAGAACATAGCGTTGCCTTGGTAGGTCCAGCGGCGGAGGAACTCTTTGATCCGGTTCCTGAACAGG
ATCTATTTGAGGCGCTAAATGAAACCTTAACGCTATGGAACTCGCCGCCCGACTGGGCTGGCGATGAGCG
AAATGTAGTGCTTACGTTGTCCCGCATTTGGTACAGCGCAGTAACCGGCAAAATCGCGCCGAAGGATGTC
GCTGCCGACTGGGCAATGGAGCGCCTGCCGGCCCAGTATCAGCCCGTCATACTTGAAGCTAGACAGGCTT
ATCTTGGACAAGAAGAAGATCGCTTGGCCTCGCGCGCAGATCAGTTGGAAGAATTTGTCCACTACGTGAA
AGGCGAGATCACCAAGGTAGTCGGCAAATAACCCTCGAGCCACCCATGACCAAAATCCCTTAACGTGAGT
TACGCGTCGTTCCACTGAGCGTCAGACCCCGTAGAAAAGATCAAAGGATCTTCTTGAGATCCTTTTTTTC
TGCGCGTAATCTGCTGCTTGCAAACAAAAAAACCACCGCTACCAGCGGTGGTTTGTTTGCCGGATCAAGA
GCTACCAACTCTTTTTCCGAAGGTAACTGGCTTCAGCAGAGCGCAGATACCAAATACTGTCCTTCTAGTG
TAGCCGTAGTTAGGCCACCACTTCAAGAACTCTGTAGCACCGCCTACATACCTCGCTCTGCTAATCCTGT
TACCAGTGGCTGCTGCCAGTGGCGATAAGTCGTGTCTTACCGGGTTGGACTCAAGACGATAGTTACCGGA
TAAGGCGCAGCGGTCGGGCTGAACGGGGGGTTCGTGCACACAGCCCAGCTTGGAGCGAACGACCTACACC
GAACTGAGATACCTACAGCGTGAGCATTGAGAAAGCGCCACGCTTCCCGAAGGGAGAAAGGCGGACAGGT
ATCCGGTAAGCGGCAGGGTCGGAACAGGAGAGCGCACGAGGGAGCTTCCAGGGGGAAACGCCTGGTATCT
TTATAGTCCTGTCGGGTTTCGCCACCTCTGACTTGAGCGTCGATTTTTGTGATGCTCGTCAGGGGGGCGG
AGCCTATGGAAAAACGCCAGCAACGCGGCCTTTTTACGGTTCCTGGCCTTTTGCTGGCCTTTTGCTCACA
TGTTCTTTCCTGCGTTATCCCCTGATTCTGTGGATAACCGTATTACCGCCTTTGAGTGAGCTGATACCGC
TCGCCGCAGCCGAACGACCGAGCGCAGCGAGTCAGTGAGCGAGGAAGCGGAAGAGCGCCCAATACGCAAA
CCGCCTCTCCCCGCGCGTTGGCCGATTCATTAATGCAGCTGGCACGACAGGTTTCCCGACTGGAAAGCGG
GCAGTGAGCGCAACGCAATTAATACGCGTACCGCTAGCCAGGAAGAGTTTGTAGAAACGCAAAAAGGCCA
TCCGTCAGGATGGCCTTCTGCTTAGTTTGATGCCTGGCAGTTTATGGCGGGCGTCCTGCCCGCCACCCTC
CGGGCCGTTGCTTCACAACGTTCAAATCCGCTCCCGGCGGATTTGTCCTACTCAGGAGAGCGTTCACCGA
CAAACAACAGATAAAACGAAAGGCCCAGTCTTCCGACTGAGCCTTTCGTTTTATTTGATGCCTGGCAGTT
CCCTACTCTCGCGTTAACGCTAGCATGGATGTTTTCCCAGTCACGACGTTGTAAAACGACGGCCAGTCTT
AAG
