>Addgene plasmid #63247 | pFusX1-29 | addgene partial sequence | sequence record 111190 | pCR8_R1 5'-cgaaccgaacaggcttatgt-3'
CGTCACCCGGCAACCTTGGGTAGCAGCGAAGTCGAGGCATTTCTGTCCTGGCTGGTCTAGACGTCTCGTC
AGGCCATGGTCCTGGCACAGCACCGGCAACAGCCGCTGCACCGTTTCGAGCGCTTGCTTGCCGCCAATGT
TGCTGGCGATAGCCACCACTTGGTCCGGGGTCAGGCCATGGTCCTGGCACAGCACCGGCAACAGCCGCTG
CACCGTTTCGAGCGCTTGCTTGCCGCCACCGTTGCTGGCGATAGCCACCACTTGGTCCGGGGTCAGGCCA
TGGTCCTGGCACAGCACCGGCAACAGCCGCTGCACCGTTTCGAGCGCTTGCTTGCCGCCATCGTGGCTGG
CGATAGCCACCACTTGGTCCGGGGTCAGGTTCAGGGGGAGACGCTTAAGACTGGCCGTCGTTTTACAACG
TCGTGACTGGGAAAACATCCATGCTAGCGTTAACGCGAGAGTAGGGAACTGCCAGGCATCAAATAAAACG
AAAGGCTCAGTCGGAAGACTGGGCCTTTCGTTTTATCTGTTGTTTGTCGGTGAACGCTCTCCTGAGTAGG
ACAAATCCGCCGGGAGCGGATTTGAACGTTGTGAAGCAACGGCCCGGAAGGGGT
